Addgene plasmid #76397: MAPK6 gRNA (BRDN0001146144)
Purpose: 3rd generation lentiviral gRNA plasmid targeting human MAPK6
Depositing lab: John Doench & David Root. Depositing organization: Broad Institute. Publication: Optimized sgRNA design to maximize activity and minimize off-target effects of CRISPR-Cas9. Doench JG, Fusi N, Sullender M, Hegde M, Vaimberg EW, Donovan KF, Smith I, Tothova Z, Wilen C, Orchard R, Virgin HW, Listgarten J, Root DE. Nat Biotechnol. 2016 Jan 18. doi: 10.1038/nbt.3437. PubMed 26780180.
Backbone
  Vector backbone: lentiGuide-Puro
  Backbone manufacturer: Zhang Lab (Addgene plasmid # 52963)
  Vector type: Mammalian Expression, Lentiviral, CRISPR
  Selectable markers: Puromycin
Growth in bacteria
  Bacterial resistance: Ampicillin, 100 μg/mL
  Growth temperature: 37°C
  Growth strain: DH5alpha
  Copy number: High Copy
Gene/Insert
  Gene/Insert name: MAPK6 (alt names: MAPK6; NM_002748.3)
  gRNA/shRNA sequence: AGCCAATTAACAGACGATGT
  Species: H. sapiens (human)
  Entrez Gene: MAPK6 (a.k.a. ERK3, HsT17250, PRKM6, p97MAPK)
  Promoter: hU6
  Cloning method: Unknown
  Sequencing primers: 5′ U6-F; 3′ pS2-R
Terms and licenses: Academic/Nonprofit Terms; Industry Terms: Not Available to Industry
Depositor comments: The gRNA was designed to target the following Genbank reference sequence(s): NM_002748.3. Note that this plasmid does NOT contain Cas9. It should be used in conjunction with lentiCas9-Blast (Addgene #52962) or otherwise with cell lines already expressing Cas9. Browse the full kinome gRNA library at http://www.addgene.org/pooled-library/broadgpp-human-kinome/ or visit http://www.broadinstitute.org/rnai/public/ for detailed protocols and information.
How to cite: MAPK6 gRNA (BRDN0001146144) was a gift from John Doench & David Root (Addgene plasmid # 76397 ; http://n2t.net/addgene:76397 ; RRID:Addgene_76397)
