[The description below was written by a language model from this plasmid's Addgene catalogue record and pLannotate feature annotations shown in this document.]
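Description:
MAPK6 gRNA (BRDN0001146144) is a third-generation lentiviral CRISPR guide plasmid built on the lentiGuide-Puro backbone, carrying a single guide RNA against human MAPK6 (also known as ERK3), designed against the NM_002748.3 reference transcript. It is propagated in E. coli as a high-copy plasmid through a ColE1/pUC-type origin with β-lactamase (ampicillin) selection. The backbone also retains an f1 origin, an SV40 origin and poly(A) signal, and remnants of lac and T7/T3 cloning elements.

The lentiviral transfer cassette begins with an RSV promoter fused to a truncated HIV-1 5' LTR, which makes genomic RNA production Tat-independent. This is followed by the Ψ packaging signal with a partial gag sequence, the Rev response element for nuclear export of the unspliced genome, and a cPPT/CTS that aids nuclear import. It ends in a ΔU3 self-inactivating 3' LTR.

Two expression units sit between the LTRs. In the first, a human U6 RNA polymerase III promoter drives the MAPK6-specific spacer joined to the Streptococcus pyogenes Cas9 guide scaffold. In the second, the EF-1α core promoter with its intron A drives puromycin N-acetyltransferase for selection of transduced mammalian cells. A WPRE follows this marker to enhance transcript stability and expression.

The plasmid does not encode Cas9, so it is meant to be used with a separate Cas9 lentivector or in cells that already express Cas9. It belongs to a human kinome gRNA collection from work on optimized sgRNA design, and it is suited to knockout of MAPK6 in human cells by lentiviral delivery.
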