Features (pLannotate 1.2.2; 29 found; start..end, strand, type, name):
     14..80      +  CDS            small t antigen (fragment): SV40 (simian virus 40) small t antigen
    106..317     +  promoter       EF-1α core promoter: core promoter for human elongation factor EF-1α
    318..1256    +  intron         EF-1α intron A: intron upstream of the start codon of human EF-1α
   1278..1877    +  CDS            PuroR (fragment): puromycin N-acetyltransferase; pac from Streptomyces; confers resistance to puromycin
   1893..2481    +  misc_feature   WPRE: woodchuck hepatitis virus posttranscriptional regulatory element
   2532..2551    +  misc_feature   cPPT/CTS (fragment): central polypurine tract and central termination sequence of HIV-1
   2553..2786    +  LTR            3' LTR (ΔU3): self-inactivating 3' long terminal repeat (LTR) from HIV-1
   2864..2985    +  polyA_signal   SV40 poly(A) signal: SV40 polyadenylation signal
   3025..3160    +  rep_origin     SV40 ori: SV40 origin of replication
   3181..3199    -  promoter       T7 promoter: promoter for bacteriophage T7 RNA polymerase
   3207..3362    +  CDS            lacZα (fragment): LacZα fragment of β-galactosidase; lacZ fragment
   3367..3795    +  rep_origin     f1 ori (sequence partly withheld): f1 bacteriophage origin of replication; arrow indicates direction of (+) strand synthesis
   3848..3952    +  promoter       AmpR promoter: bla
   3953..4813    +  CDS            AmpR: β-lactamase; bla; confers resistance to ampicillin, carbenicillin, and related antibiotics
   4984..5572    +  rep_origin     ori: high-copy-number ColE1/pMB1/pBR322/pUC origin of replication
   5755..5847    +  CDS            lacI (fragment): lac repressor; lacI; The lac repressor binds to the lac operator to inhibit transcription in E. coli. This inhibition can be relieved by adding lactose or isopropyl-β-D-thiogalactopyranoside (IPTG).
   5860..5881    +  protein_bind   CAP binding site: CAP binding activates transcription in the presence of cAMP. E. coli catabolite activator protein
   5896..5926    +  promoter       lac promoter: promoter for the E. coli lac operon
   5934..5950    +  protein_bind   lac operator: The lac repressor binds to the lac operator to inhibit transcription in E. coli. This inhibition can be relieved by adding lactose or isopropyl-β-D-thiogalactopyranoside (IPTG). lac repressor encoded by lacI
   5995..6013    +  promoter       T3 promoter: promoter for bacteriophage T3 RNA polymerase
   6041..6267    +  promoter       RSV promoter: Rous sarcoma virus enhancer/promoter
   6268..6448    +  LTR            5' LTR (truncated): truncated 5' long terminal repeat (LTR) from HIV-1
   6495..6620    +  misc_feature   HIV-1 Ψ: packaging signal of human immunodeficiency virus type 1
   6604..6967    +  CDS            HIV-1 gag (fragment): gag protein from human immunodeficiency virus 1; gag
   7113..7346    +  misc_feature   RRE: The Rev response element (RRE) of HIV-1 allows for Rev-dependent mRNA export from the nucleus to the cytoplasm.
   7723..7749    +  CDS            Rev (fragment): human immunodeficiency virus 1 (HIV-1) Rev protein; rev; enhances nuclear export of unspliced and incompletely spliced viral mRNAs
   7753..7993    +  promoter       U6 promoter: RNA polymerase III promoter for human U6 snRNA
   8023..8098    +  misc_RNA       gRNA scaffold: guide RNA scaffold for the Streptococcus pyogenes CRISPR/Cas9 system
   8154..8271    +  misc_feature   cPPT/CTS: central polypurine tract and central termination sequence of HIV-1
>Addgene plasmid #76397 | MAPK6 gRNA (BRDN0001146144) | addgene full sequence | sequence record 185760 | Addgene Assembled Sequence
CCCGGGTGCAAAGATGGATAAAGTTTTAAACAGAGAGGAATCTTTGCAGCTAATGGACCTTCTAGGTCTT
GAAAGGAGTGGGAATTGGCTCCGGTGCCCGTCAGTGGGCAGAGCGCACATCGCCCACAGTCCCCGAGAAG
TTGGGGGGAGGGGTCGGCAATTGATCCGGTGCCTAGAGAAGGTGGCGCGGGGTAAACTGGGAAAGTGATG
TCGTGTACTGGCTCCGCCTTTTTCCCGAGGGTGGGGGAGAACCGTATATAAGTGCAGTAGTCGCCGTGAA
CGTTCTTTTTCGCAACGGGTTTGCCGCCAGAACACAGGTAAGTGCCGTGTGTGGTTCCCGCGGGCCTGGC
CTCTTTACGGGTTATGGCCCTTGCGTGCCTTGAATTACTTCCACCTGGCTGCAGTACGTGATTCTTGATC
CCGAGCTTCGGGTTGGAAGTGGGTGGGAGAGTTCGAGGCCTTGCGCTTAAGGAGCCCCTTCGCCTCGTGC
TTGAGTTGAGGCCTGGCCTGGGCGCTGGGGCCGCCGCGTGCGAATCTGGTGGCACCTTCGCGCCTGTCTC
GCTGCTTTCGATAAGTCTCTAGCCATTTAAAATTTTTGATGACCTGCTGCGACGCTTTTTTTCTGGCAAG
ATAGTCTTGTAAATGCGGGCCAAGATCTGCACACTGGTATTTCGGTTTTTGGGGCCGCGGGCGGCGACGG
GGCCCGTGCGTCCCAGCGCACATGTTCGGCGAGGCGGGGCCTGCGAGCGCGGCCACCGAGAATCGGACGG
GGGTAGTCTCAAGCTGGCCGGCCTGCTCTGGTGCCTGGCCTCGCGCCGCCGTGTATCGCCCCGCCCTGGG
CGGCAAGGCTGGCCCGGTCGGCACCAGTTGCGTGAGCGGAAAGATGGCCGCTTCCCGGCCCTGCTGCAGG
GAGCTCAAAATGGAGGACGCGGCGCTCGGGAGAGCGGGCGGGTGAGTCACCCACACAAAGGAAAAGGGCC
TTTCCGTCCTCAGCCGTCGCTTCATGTGACTCCACGGAGTACCGGGCGCCGTCCAGGCACCTCGATTAGT
TCTCGAGCTTTTGGAGTACGTCGTCTTTAGGTTGGGGGGAGGGGTTTTATGCGATGGAGTTTCCCCACAC
TGAGTGGGTGGAGACTGAAGTTAGGCCAGCTTGGCACTTGATGTAATTCTCCTTGGAATTTGCCCTTTTT
GAGTTTGGATCTTGGTTCATTCTCAAGCCTCAGACAGTGGTTCAAAGTTTTTTTCTTCCATTTCAGGTGT
CGTGACGTACGGCCACCATGACCGAGTACAAGCCCACGGTGCGCCTCGCCACCCGCGACGACGTCCCCAG
GGCCGTACGCACCCTCGCCGCCGCGTTCGCCGACTACCCCGCCACGCGCCACACCGTCGATCCGGACCGC
CACATCGAGCGGGTCACCGAGCTGCAAGAACTCTTCCTCACGCGCGTCGGGCTCGACATCGGCAAGGTGT
GGGTCGCGGACGACGGCGCCGCCGTGGCGGTCTGGACCACGCCGGAGAGCGTCGAAGCGGGGGCGGTGTT
CGCCGAGATCGGCCCGCGCATGGCCGAGTTGAGCGGTTCCCGGCTGGCCGCGCAGCAACAGATGGAAGGC
CTCCTGGCGCCGCACCGGCCCAAGGAGCCCGCGTGGTTCCTGGCCACCGTCGGAGTCTCGCCCGACCACC
AGGGCAAGGGTCTGGGCAGCGCCGTCGTGCTCCCCGGAGTGGAGGCGGCCGAGCGCGCCGGGGTGCCCGC
CTTCCTGGAGACCTCCGCGCCCCGCAACCTCCCCTTCTACGAGCGGCTCGGCTTCACCGTCACCGCCGAC
GTCGAGGTGCCCGAAGGACCGCGCACCTGGTGCATGACCCGCAAGCCCGGTGCCTGAACGCGTTAAGTCG
ACAATCAACCTCTGGATTACAAAATTTGTGAAAGATTGACTGGTATTCTTAACTATGTTGCTCCTTTTAC
GCTATGTGGATACGCTGCTTTAATGCCTTTGTATCATGCTATTGCTTCCCGTATGGCTTTCATTTTCTCC
TCCTTGTATAAATCCTGGTTGCTGTCTCTTTATGAGGAGTTGTGGCCCGTTGTCAGGCAACGTGGCGTGG
TGTGCACTGTGTTTGCTGACGCAACCCCCACTGGTTGGGGCATTGCCACCACCTGTCAGCTCCTTTCCGG
GACTTTCGCTTTCCCCCTCCCTATTGCCACGGCGGAACTCATCGCCGCCTGCCTTGCCCGCTGCTGGACA
GGGGCTCGGCTGTTGGGCACTGACAATTCCGTGGTGTTGTCGGGGAAATCATCGTCCTTTCCTTGGCTGC
TCGCCTGTGTTGCCACCTGGATTCTGCGCGGGACGTCCTTCTGCTACGTCCCTTCGGCCCTCAATCCAGC
GGACCTTCCTTCCCGCGGCCTGCTGCCGGCTCTGCGGCCTCTTCCGCGTCTTCGCCTTCGCCCTCAGACG
AGTCGGATCTCCCTTTGGGCCGCCTCCCCGCGTCGACTTTAAGACCAATGACTTACAAGGCAGCTGTAGA
TCTTAGCCACTTTTTAAAAGAAAAGGGGGGACTGGAAGGGCTAATTCACTCCCAACGAAGACAAGATCTG
CTTTTTGCTTGTACTGGGTCTCTCTGGTTAGACCAGATCTGAGCCTGGGAGCTCTCTGGCTAACTAGGGA
ACCCACTGCTTAAGCCTCAATAAAGCTTGCCTTGAGTGCTTCAAGTAGTGTGTGCCCGTCTGTTGTGTGA
CTCTGGTAACTAGAGATCCCTCAGACCCTTTTAGTCAGTGTGGAAAATCTCTAGCAGTACGTATAGTAGT
TCATGTCATCTTATTATTCAGTATTTATAACTTGCAAAGAAATGAATATCAGAGAGTGAGAGGAACTTGT
TTATTGCAGCTTATAATGGTTACAAATAAAGCAATAGCATCACAAATTTCACAAATAAAGCATTTTTTTC
ACTGCATTCTAGTTGTGGTTTGTCCAAACTCATCAATGTATCTTATCATGTCTGGCTCTAGCTATCCCGC
CCCTAACTCCGCCCATCCCGCCCCTAACTCCGCCCAGTTCCGCCCATTCTCCGCCCCATGGCTGACTAAT
TTTTTTTATTTATGCAGAGGCCGAGGCCGCCTCGGCCTCTGAGCTATTCCAGAAGTAGTGAGGAGGCTTT
TTTGGAGGCCTAGGGACGTACCCAATTCGCCCTATAGTGAGTCGTATTACGCGCGCTCACTGGCCGTCGT
TTTACAACGTCGTGACTGGGAAAACCCTGGCGTTACCCAACTTAATCGCCTTGCAGCACATCCCCCTTTC
GCCAGCTGGCGTAATAGCGAAGAGGCCCGCACCGATCGCCCTTCCCAACAGTTGCGCAGCCTGAATGGCG
AATGGG
[124 nt withheld, positions 3367-3490]
C
[91 nt withheld, positions 3492-3582]
A
[49 nt withheld, positions 3584-3632]
CCTTTGACGTTGGAGTCCACGTTCTTT
[37 nt withheld, positions 3660-3696]
ACCCTATCTCGGTCTATTCTTTTGATTTATAAGGGATTTTGCCGATTTCGGCCTATTGGTTAAAAAATGA
GCTGATTTAACAAAAATTTAACGCGAATTTTAACAAAATATTAACGCTTACAATTTAGGTGGCACTTTTC
GGGGAAATGTGCGCGGAACCCCTATTTGTTTATTTTTCTAAATACATTCAAATATGTATCCGCTCATGAG
ACAATAACCCTGATAAATGCTTCAATAATATTGAAAAAGGAAGAGTATGAGTATTCAACATTTCCGTGTC
GCCCTTATTCCCTTTTTTGCGGCATTTTGCCTTCCTGTTTTTGCTCACCCAGAAACGCTGGTGAAAGTAA
AAGATGCTGAAGATCAGTTGGGTGCACGAGTGGGTTACATCGAACTGGATCTCAACAGCGGTAAGATCCT
TGAGAGTTTTCGCCCCGAAGAACGTTTTCCAATGATGAGCACTTTTAAAGTTCTGCTATGTGGCGCGGTA
TTATCCCGTATTGACGCCGGGCAAGAGCAACTCGGTCGCCGCATACACTATTCTCAGAATGACTTGGTTG
AGTACTCACCAGTCACAGAAAAGCATCTTACGGATGGCATGACAGTAAGAGAATTATGCAGTGCTGCCAT
AACCATGAGTGATAACACTGCGGCCAACTTACTTCTGACAACGATCGGAGGACCGAAGGAGCTAACCGCT
TTTTTGCACAACATGGGGGATCATGTAACTCGCCTTGATCGTTGGGAACCGGAGCTGAATGAAGCCATAC
CAAACGACGAGCGTGACACCACGATGCCTGTAGCAATGGCAACAACGTTGCGCAAACTATTAACTGGCGA
ACTACTTACTCTAGCTTCCCGGCAACAATTAATAGACTGGATGGAGGCGGATAAAGTTGCAGGACCACTT
CTGCGCTCGGCCCTTCCGGCTGGCTGGTTTATTGCTGATAAATCTGGAGCCGGTGAGCGTGGGTCTCGCG
GTATCATTGCAGCACTGGGGCCAGATGGTAAGCCCTCCCGTATCGTAGTTATCTACACGACGGGGAGTCA
GGCAACTATGGATGAACGAAATAGACAGATCGCTGAGATAGGTGCCTCACTGATTAAGCATTGGTAACTG
TCAGACCAAGTTTACTCATATATACTTTAGATTGATTTAAAACTTCATTTTTAATTTAAAAGGATCTAGG
TGAAGATCCTTTTTGATAATCTCATGACCAAAATCCCTTAACGTGAGTTTTCGTTCCACTGAGCGTCAGA
CCCCGTAGAAAAGATCAAAGGATCTTCTTGAGATCCTTTTTTTCTGCGCGTAATCTGCTGCTTGCAAACA
AAAAAACCACCGCTACCAGCGGTGGTTTGTTTGCCGGATCAAGAGCTACCAACTCTTTTTCCGAAGGTAA
CTGGCTTCAGCAGAGCGCAGATACCAAATACTGTTCTTCTAGTGTAGCCGTAGTTAGGCCACCACTTCAA
GAACTCTGTAGCACCGCCTACATACCTCGCTCTGCTAATCCTGTTACCAGTGGCTGCTGCCAGTGGCGAT
AAGTCGTGTCTTACCGGGTTGGACTCAAGACGATAGTTACCGGATAAGGCGCAGCGGTCGGGCTGAACGG
GGGGTTCGTGCACACAGCCCAGCTTGGAGCGAACGACCTACACCGAACTGAGATACCTACAGCGTGAGCT
ATGAGAAAGCGCCACGCTTCCCGAAGGGAGAAAGGCGGACAGGTATCCGGTAAGCGGCAGGGTCGGAACA
GGAGAGCGCACGAGGGAGCTTCCAGGGGGAAACGCCTGGTATCTTTATAGTCCTGTCGGGTTTCGCCACC
TCTGACTTGAGCGTCGATTTTTGTGATGCTCGTCAGGGGGGCGGAGCCTATGGAAAAACGCCAGCAACGC
GGCCTTTTTACGGTTCCTGGCCTTTTGCTGGCCTTTTGCTCACATGTTCTTTCCTGCGTTATCCCCTGAT
TCTGTGGATAACCGTATTACCGCCTTTGAGTGAGCTGATACCGCTCGCCGCAGCCGAACGACCGAGCGCA
GCGAGTCAGTGAGCGAGGAAGCGGAAGAGCGCCCAATACGCAAACCGCCTCTCCCCGCGCGTTGGCCGAT
TCATTAATGCAGCTGGCACGACAGGTTTCCCGACTGGAAAGCGGGCAGTGAGCGCAACGCAATTAATGTG
AGTTAGCTCACTCATTAGGCACCCCAGGCTTTACACTTTATGCTTCCGGCTCGTATGTTGTGTGGAATTG
TGAGCGGATAACAATTTCACACAGGAAACAGCTATGACCATGATTACGCCAAGCGCGCAATTAACCCTCA
CTAAAGGGAACAAAAGCTGGAGCTGCAAGCTTAATGTAGTCTTATGCAATACTCTTGTAGTCTTGCAACA
TGGTAACGATGAGTTAGCAACATGCCTTACAAGGAGAGAAAAAGCACCGTGCATGCCGATTGGTGGAAGT
AAGGTGGTACGATCGTGCCTTATTAGGAAGGCAACAGACGGGTCTGACATGGATTGGACGAACCACTGAA
TTGCCGCATTGCAGAGATATTGTATTTAAGTGCCTAGCTCGATACATAAACGGGTCTCTCTGGTTAGACC
AGATCTGAGCCTGGGAGCTCTCTGGCTAACTAGGGAACCCACTGCTTAAGCCTCAATAAAGCTTGCCTTG
AGTGCTTCAAGTAGTGTGTGCCCGTCTGTTGTGTGACTCTGGTAACTAGAGATCCCTCAGACCCTTTTAG
TCAGTGTGGAAAATCTCTAGCAGTGGCGCCCGAACAGGGACTTGAAAGCGAAAGGGAAACCAGAGGAGCT
CTCTCGACGCAGGACTCGGCTTGCTGAAGCGCGCACGGCAAGAGGCGAGGGGCGGCGACTGGTGAGTACG
CCAAAAATTTTGACTAGCGGAGGCTAGAAGGAGAGAGATGGGTGCGAGAGCGTCAGTATTAAGCGGGGGA
GAATTAGATCGCGATGGGAAAAAATTCGGTTAAGGCCAGGGGGAAAGAAAAAATATAAATTAAAACATAT
AGTATGGGCAAGCAGGGAGCTAGAACGATTCGCAGTTAATCCTGGCCTGTTAGAAACATCAGAAGGCTGT
AGACAAATACTGGGACAGCTACAACCATCCCTTCAGACAGGATCAGAAGAACTTAGATCATTATATAATA
CAGTAGCAACCCTCTATTGTGTGCATCAAAGGATAGAGATAAAAGACACCAAGGAAGCTTTAGACAAGAT
AGAGGAAGAGCAAAACAAAAGTAAGACCACCGCACAGCAAGCGGCCGCTGATCTTCAGACCTGGAGGAGG
AGATATGAGGGACAATTGGAGAAGTGAATTATATAAATATAAAGTAGTAAAAATTGAACCATTAGGAGTA
GCACCCACCAAGGCAAAGAGAAGAGTGGTGCAGAGAGAAAAAAGAGCAGTGGGAATAGGAGCTTTGTTCC
TTGGGTTCTTGGGAGCAGCAGGAAGCACTATGGGCGCAGCGTCAATGACGCTGACGGTACAGGCCAGACA
ATTATTGTCTGGTATAGTGCAGCAGCAGAACAATTTGCTGAGGGCTATTGAGGCGCAACAGCATCTGTTG
CAACTCACAGTCTGGGGCATCAAGCAGCTCCAGGCAAGAATCCTGGCTGTGGAAAGATACCTAAAGGATC
AACAGCTCCTGGGGATTTGGGGTTGCTCTGGAAAACTCATTTGCACCACTGCTGTGCCTTGGAATGCTAG
TTGGAGTAATAAATCTCTGGAACAGATTTGGAATCACACGACCTGGATGGAGTGGGACAGAGAAATTAAC
AATTACACAAGCTTAATACACTCCTTAATTGAAGAATCGCAAAACCAGCAAGAAAAGAATGAACAAGAAT
TATTGGAATTAGATAAATGGGCAAGTTTGTGGAATTGGTTTAACATAACAAATTGGCTGTGGTATATAAA
ATTATTCATAATGATAGTAGGAGGCTTGGTAGGTTTAAGAATAGTTTTTGCTGTACTTTCTATAGTGAAT
AGAGTTAGGCAGGGATATTCACCATTATCGTTTCAGACCCACCTCCCAACCCCGAGGGGACCCAGAGAGG
GCCTATTTCCCATGATTCCTTCATATTTGCATATACGATACAAGGCTGTTAGAGAGATAATTAGAATTAA
TTTGACTGTAAACACAAAGATATTAGTACAAAATACGTGACGTAGAAAGTAATAATTTCTTGGGTAGTTT
GCAGTTTTAAAATTATGTTTTAAAATGGACTATCATATGCTTACCGTAACTTGAAAGTATTTCGATTTCT
TGGCTTTATATATCTTGTGGAAAGGACGAAACACCGAGCCAATTAACAGACGATGTGTTTTAGAGCTAGA
AATAGCAAGTTAAAATAAGGCTAGTCCGTTATCAACTTGAAAAAGTGGCACCGAGTCGGTGCTTTTTTAA
GCTTGGCGTAACTAGATCTTGAGACAAATGGCAGTATTCATCCACAATTTTAAAAGAAAAGGGGGGATTG
GGGGGTACAGTGCAGGGGAAAGAATAGTAGACATAATAGCAACAGACATACAAACTAAAGAATTACAAAA
ACAAATTACAAAAATTCAAAATTTTCGGGTTTATTACAGGGACAGCAGAGATCCACTTTGGCGCCGGCTC
GAGGGGG
