>Addgene plasmid #76397 | MAPK6 gRNA (BRDN0001146144) | depositor partial sequence | sequence record 143857 | Target Sequence
AGCCAATTAACAGACGATGT
