>Addgene plasmid #76397 | MAPK6 gRNA (BRDN0001146144) | addgene partial sequence | sequence record 185759 | hU6-F
AGAAAGTAATAATTTCTTGGGTAGTTTGCAGTTTTAAAATTATGTTTTAAAATGGACTATCATATGCTTA
CCGTAACTTGAAAGTATTTCGATTTCTTGGCTTTATATATCTTGTGGAAAGGACGAAACACCGAGCCAAT
TAACAGACGATGTGTTTTAGAGCTAGAAATAGCAAGTTAAAATAAGGCTAGTCCGTTATCAACTTGAAAA
AGTGGCACCGAGTCGGTGCTTTTTTAAGCTTGGCGTAACTAGATCTTGAGACAAATGGCAGTATTCATCC
ACAATTTTAAAAGAAAAGGGGGGATTGGGGGGTACAGTGCAGGGGAAAGAATAGTAGACATAATAGCAAC
AGACATACAAACTAAAGAATTACAAAAACAAATTACAAAAATTCAAAATTTTCGGGTTTATTACAGGGAC
AGCAGAGATCCACTTTGGCGCCGGCTCGAGGGGGCCCGGGTGCAAAGATGGATAAAGTTTTAAACAGAGA
GGAATCTTTGCAGCTAATGGACCTTCTAGGTCTTGAAAGGAGTGGGAATTGGCTCCGGTGCCCGTCAGTG
GGCAGAGCGC
